Addgene plasmid #13757: pCDNA3 Flag Jnk2b2
Depositing lab: Roger Davis. Publication: Selective interaction of JNK protein kinase isoforms with transcription factors. Gupta S, Barrett T, Whitmarsh AJ, Cavanagh J, Sluss HK, Derijard B, Davis RJ. EMBO J. 1996 Jun 3. 15(11):2760-70. PubMed 8654373.
Backbone
  Vector backbone: pCDNA3
  Backbone manufacturer: Invitrogen
  Backbone size w/o insert (bp): 5446
  Vector type: Mammalian Expression
Growth in bacteria
  Bacterial resistance: Ampicillin, 100 μg/mL
  Growth temperature: 37°C
  Growth strain: DH5alpha
  Copy number: High Copy
Gene/Insert
  Gene/Insert name: Jnk2b2 (alt name: MAPK9 variant 4)
  Species: H. sapiens (human)
  Insert size (bp): 1700
  GenBank ID: NM_139070
  Entrez Gene: MAPK9 (a.k.a. JNK-55, JNK2, JNK2A, JNK2ALPHA, JNK2B, JNK2BETA, PRKM9, SAPK, SAPK1a, p54a, p54aSAPK)
  Tag / fusion protein: Flag (N terminal on insert)
  Cloning method: Restriction Enzyme; 5′ cloning site Hind III (not destroyed); 3′ cloning site BamHI (not destroyed)
  Sequencing primers: 5′ T7; 3′ Sp6
Terms and licenses: Academic/Nonprofit Terms; Industry Terms: Not Available to Industry
How to cite: pCDNA3 Flag Jnk2b2 was a gift from Roger Davis (Addgene plasmid # 13757 ; http://n2t.net/addgene:13757 ; RRID:Addgene_13757)
