[The description below was written by a language model from this plasmid's Addgene catalogue record.]
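Description:
pCDNA3 Flag Jnk2b2 is a mammalian expression plasmid built on the Invitrogen pCDNA3 backbone (about 5.4 kb without insert) and carrying a roughly 1.7 kb human cDNA for the JNK2β2 isoform of c-Jun N-terminal kinase 2, also catalogued as MAPK9 transcript variant 4. The insert was placed between the HindIII and BamHI sites of the polylinker, both of which remain intact, and the coding sequence bears a Flag epitope at its N terminus. The plasmid is maintained in E. coli as a high-copy replicon under ampicillin selection.

No feature table accompanies the record, so the regulatory elements are not listed explicitly. pCDNA3 is a standard vector in which the polylinker normally lies downstream of the CMV immediate-early promoter and upstream of a polyadenylation signal, with a neomycin resistance cassette that permits G418 selection of stable mammalian transfectants. The T7 and SP6 sequencing primers named in the record match the phage promoter sites that flank the polylinker in this backbone.

MAPK9/JNK2 is a stress-activated MAP kinase that phosphorylates transcription factors such as c-Jun, and alternative splicing produces several isoforms. The Flag tag allows the transfected kinase to be detected by immunoblotting or immunoprecipitated separately from the endogenous JNK proteins, for example for kinase or binding assays. The associated publication concerns selective interaction of JNK isoforms with transcription factors, which suggests that this construct is one of a set used to compare the substrate binding and activity of individual JNK splice variants in mammalian cells.
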