>Addgene plasmid #13757 | pCDNA3 Flag Jnk2b2 | addgene partial sequence | sequence record 20242 | T7 5'-TAATACGACTCACTATAGGG-3'
ACAAAAGCGACAGTAAATGTGACAGTCAGTTTTATAGTGTGCAAGTGGCAGACTCAACCTTCACTGTCCT
AAAACGTTACCAGCAGCTGAAACCAATTGGCTCTGGGGCCCAAGGGATTGTTTGTGCTGCATTTGATACA
GTTCTTGGGATAAGTGTTGCAGTCAAGAAACTAAGCCGTCCTTTTCAGAACCAAACTCATGCAAAAAGAG
CTTATCGTGAACTTGTCCTCTTAAAATGTGTCAATCATAAAAATATAATTAGTTTGTTAAATGTGTTTAC
ACCACAAAAAACTCTAGAAGAATTTCAAGATGTGTATTTGGTTATGGAATTAATGGATGCTAACTTATGT
CAGGTTATTCACATGGAGCTGGATCATGAAAGAATGTCCTACCTTCTTTACCAGATGCTTTGTGGTATTA
AACATCTGCATTCAGCTGGTATAATTCATAGAGATTTGAAGCCTAGCAACATTGTTGTGAAATCAGACTG
CACCCTGAAGATCCTTGACTTTGGCCTGGCCCGGACAGCGTGCACTAACTTCATGATGACCCCTTACGTG
GTGACACGGTACTACCGGGCGCCCGAAGTCATCCTGGGTATGGGCTACAAAGAGAACGTTGATATCTGGT
CAGTCGGGTGCATCATGGCAGAAATGGTCCTCCATAAAGTCCTGTTCCCGGGAAGAGACTATATTGATCA
GTGGAATAAAG
