>Addgene plasmid #13757 | pCDNA3 Flag Jnk2b2 | addgene partial sequence | sequence record 41546 | CMV-F 5'-CGCAAATGGGCGGTAGGCGTG-3'
GAGCTCTCTGGCTAACTAGAGAACCCACTGCTTACTGGCTTATCGAAATTAATACGACTCACTATAGGGA
GACCCAAGCTTTCGGCAGCCAACATGGACTATAAGGACGATGATGACAAAAGCGACAGTAAATGTGACAG
TCAGTTTTATAGTGTGCAAGTGGCAGACTCAACCTTCACTGTCCTAAAACGTTACCAGCAGCTGAAACCA
ATTGGCTCTGGGGCCCAAGGGATTGTTTGTGCTGCATTTGATACAGTTCTTGGGATAAGTGTTGCAGTCA
AGAAACTAAGCCGTCCTTTTCAGAACCAAACTCATGCAAAAAGAGCTTATCGTGAACTTGTCCTCTTAAA
ATGTGTCAATCATAAAAATATAATTAGTTTGTTAAATGTGTTTACACCACAAAAAACTCTAGAAGAATTT
CAAGATGTGTATTTGGTTATGGAATTAATGGATGCTAACTTATGTCAGGTTATTCACATGGAGCTGGATC
ATGAAAGAATGTCCTACCTTCTTTACCAGATGCTTTGTGGTATTAAACATCTGCATTCAGCTGGTATAAT
TCATAGAGATTTGAAGCCTAGCAACATTGTTGTGAAATCAGACTGCACCCTGAAGATCCTTGACTTTGGC
CTGGCCCGGACAGCGTGCACTAACTTCATGATGACCCCTTACGTGGTGACACGGTACTACCGGGCGCCCG
AAGTCATCCTG
